Addgene plasmid #71225: Reb_79 aka PAS620
Purpose: Reb_1 with RebA(Q91R)
Depositing lab: Pamela Silver. Depositing organization: Harvard Medical School. Publication: A Tunable Protein Piston That Breaks Membranes to Release Encapsulated Cargo. Polka JK, Silver PA. ACS Synth Biol. 2016 Feb 3. 10.1021/acssynbio.5b00237 PubMed 26814170.
Backbone
  Vector backbone: pETM11
  Vector type: Bacterial Expression
Growth in bacteria
  Bacterial resistance: Kanamycin, 50 μg/mL
  Growth temperature: 37°C
  Growth strain: DH5alpha
  Copy number: High Copy
Gene/Insert
  Gene/Insert name: Reb locus (alt names: R body; Refractile bodies)
  Insert size (bp): 1750
  Mutation: RebA( G53A, Q91R)
  GenBank ID: NC_005915.1
  Tag / fusion protein: none
  Cloning method: Restriction Enzyme; 5′ cloning site XbaI (unknown if destroyed); 3′ cloning site NheI (unknown if destroyed)
  Sequencing primers: 5′ T7; 3′ T7term
Terms and licenses: Academic/Nonprofit Terms; Industry Terms: Not Available to Industry
Depositor comments: Please note that there are some discrepancies between Addgene's quality control sequences and the listed Genbank sequence [NC_005915.1]. The depositor noted that these discrepancies do NOT affect plasmid function.
How to cite: Reb_79 aka PAS620 was a gift from Pamela Silver (Addgene plasmid # 71225 ; http://n2t.net/addgene:71225 ; RRID:Addgene_71225)
