[The description below was written by a language model from this plasmid's Addgene catalogue record.]
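Description:
Reb_79 (also known as PAS620) is a bacterial expression plasmid built on the pETM11 backbone and carrying the Reb locus, the operon that encodes R bodies (refractile bodies). It confers kanamycin resistance, is recorded as high copy, and is propagated in a standard E. coli cloning strain. The insert of about 1,750 bp was cloned by restriction digestion between XbaI and NheI sites, and the record does not say whether those sites survived cloning. No tag or fusion partner is attached. The promoter is not stated explicitly, but the listed T7 and T7 terminator sequencing primers fit the T7-driven expression cassette typical of pET-family vectors, which would call for a host supplying T7 RNA polymerase for expression. No feature table was supplied, so the origin of replication and other backbone elements cannot be detailed here.

The construct is a variant of a parent plasmid, Reb_1, and differs in the RebA component. The purpose line names the Q91R substitution, while the mutation field lists both G53A and Q91R in RebA. The depositor also notes some discrepancies between the quality-control sequencing and the referenced GenBank locus, said not to affect function. R bodies are protein polymers that form coiled ribbons and can extend into long needle-like structures. The associated publication treats them as a tunable protein piston able to rupture membranes and release encapsulated cargo. This plasmid therefore appears to be one of a series of RebA mutants made to examine or adjust that behaviour, although the record does not say what specific effect this mutation has.
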