>Addgene plasmid #71225 | Reb_79 aka PAS620 | addgene partial sequence | sequence record 135505 | T7 5'-TAATACGACTCACTATAGGG-3'
GTACACACTTTAAATTAATTCAAAACAAGGAGCTCAAAATGGCGACTACTACTTCTACTGCTGATGTAGG
CAACACAACTGACATCGTAAATAGCCAAATTACTGATTCAGTAACACAAACTAACACAATGGTTCTTGGT
TCTACTCCAGCACAAATCATGACAAATTTAATGCAAATGAGCGCGCAAGCTAATGCTTTAGCAATGCAAA
ATGCTGTTGTTGGTCAAAAACAAACAAATATGCTATCAGATGCAGCAACCACTCAAGGCTTATCTATTAT
GTATACGCTTTCAGCTGCTTCAGATGGTCGAGCAGTCAGTACTGTTGACAATTCAACTGACATGGCTGGA
CTGATTGATGCGCTTGGCGTTGATAAAGCATAAGTATTAAAAATAGATTATTTATAAAACACCGTAAGAT
AAAATCTTACGGTTTAAAACCCAGACAAAGTAAGGAATAAAAAATGAGTAATGTAAATTCACAAATTACA
GATTCAGTAACACAAACAAACACTAAAATATTAGGTGAAATGCCTGCGTTTACCACTGGAAGCTTAATGC
AAATGGCAACACAAGCTGCTGGCTTATCTATACAAAACTCTGTAACCAATCAGCAACAATCTAATATGCT
TCATCAGGCATCAACCACTCAAGGTATGAGTATTCTATATTCTGTTGACACGGCAGCTAATGCTCAAGCC
ATTGGTTCAGTGAACCGTTCTAATGACACAAGCCGTTTAACTGATGCCCTTGCTGTTATTAAAGCCGCTA
AAAATGGTTAATGCTTATTTCGATATGCTAAAATAATGCCAATCAGATAAATTGGCTAAATTAAAGTATG
ATAAGCGAAATAAAATCATTTAAAGTAGATAAAAATCATCAGAGACGGTTAATTGTTCTCGTGGGGGAAG
AAAGCTGGGGTTAGGAAGTATACGTTGATTTGTATTATTGAGTTTCTCCTCAACGCATAACGTATTACTT
CCTGACCCAACGCTA
