>Addgene plasmid #71225 | Reb_79 aka PAS620 | addgene partial sequence | sequence record 135506 | T7term 5'-GCTAGTTATTGCTCAGCGG-3'
TTCTTTCGGGCTTTGTTAGCAGCCGGATCTCAGTGGTGGTGGTGGTGGTGCTCGAGTTAGCCTCGTGGAA
AGTTTTTCACTAAGTTTTGTGTCATCTCATTAAATTTACTGAGATTAGCCACTTCAGCATCTCGATTACT
GCTAATGGATTTCATGATTCCTTCCCATATTTTAATTTGAGGTTCGTTGTCGATTGCGGCAGCTTCAGCC
ATTTTTTGCATAGCAAGTGCTAGCACCGTATTTGATGTTGTTTCAAAGCCAGAATGCATAGCCAGTTCAT
TTTGCACAGCGCTAGCGGCAGCCATTGAAACAATATCATAAGCACCTTGAGAGGCGACATTATTTTTAGG
ATCCATCATCCGTTGATTGATATCTTCTGAGAAATGTTCTATATCCGCCATTTACAAGATTATCCCATCA
TTTTCATAATACGTTCACAGGCAACAGAAGTGACGGCTTGACCGATTTGATTTAACTGTTGAGAGCTTGA
TTGAGCATTTTGAATAGCTAAATTAGCGGTTGAAGCAACGCCTTGATACAGCACACCCATTGCTTGAGCT
GGTGCCATACCTATAACATTCATCATATTTGAAGTGACAGAATCGGTCACTTGTGGATTCACATAAAGAT
TGGGTGTTATTGCATTATCTGCCATAGTTTGAAGCTCTAGTTAAAATGGATTGATATCAAAAAGCAAAAT
AAAAAAATAAAATAAGGAAAACGATAGCGTTGGGTCAGGAAGTAATACGTTATGCGTTGAGGAGAAACTC
AATAATACAAATCAACGTATACTTCCTAACCCCAGCTTTCTTCCCCCACGAGAACAATTAACCGTCTCTG
ATGATTTTTATCTACTTTAAATGATTTTATTTCGCTTATCATACTTTAATTTAGCCAATTTATCTGATTG
GCATTATTTTAGCATATCGAAATAAGCATTAACCATTTTTAGCGGCTTTAATAACAGCAAGGGCATCAGT
TAAACGGCTTGTGTCATTAGAACGGTTCACTGAACCAATGGCTTGAGCATTAGCTGCCGTGTCAACAGAA
TATAGAATACTCATACCTTGAGTGGTTGATGCC
