>Addgene plasmid #71225 | Reb_79 aka PAS620 | depositor partial sequence | sequence record 146028 | Reb insert
CCATTAGAGGGTGACTGGGATCTGGGGCGCTCTCCATTAGGGGACTCCGGCAGTAGGACGCAGCCCAGTA
GTAGGTTGAGGCCGTTGAGCACCGCCGCCGCAAGGAATGGTGCATGCAAGGAGATGGCGCCCAACAGTCC
CCCGGCCACGGGGCCTGCCACCATACCCACGCCGAAACAAGCGCTCATGAGCCCGAAGTGGCGAGCCCGA
TCTTCCCCATCGGTGATGTCGGCGATATAGGCGCCAGCAACCGCACCTGTGGCGCCGGTGATGCCGGCCA
CGATGCGTCCGGCGTAGAGGATCGAGATCTCGATCCCGCGAAATTAATACGACTCACTATAGGGGAATTG
TGAGCGGATAACAATTCCCCTCTAGAGAATCAGTACACACTTTAAATTAATTCAAAACAAGGAGCTCAAA
ATGGCGACTACTACTTCTACTGCTGATGTAGGCAACACAACTGACATCGTAAATAGCCAAATTACTGATT
CAGTAACACAAACTAACACAATGGTTCTTGGTTCTACTCCAGCACAAATCATGACAAATTTAATGCAAAT
GAGCGCACAAGCTAATGCTTTAGCAATGCAAAATGCTGTTGTTGGTCAAAAACAAACAAATATGCTATCA
GATGCAGCAACCACTCAAGGCTTATCTATTATGTATACGCTTTCAGCTGCTTCAGATGGTCAAGCAGTCA
GTACTGTTGACAATTCAACTGACATGGCTGGACTGATTGATGCGCTTGGCGTTGATAAAGCATAAGTATT
AAAAATAGATTATTTATAAAACACCGTAAGATAAAATCTTACGATTTAAAACCCAGACAAAGTAAGGAAT
AAAAAATGAGTAATGTAAATTCACAAATTACAGATTCAGTAACACAAACAAACACTAAAATATTAGGTGA
AATGCCTGCGTTTACCACTGGAAGCTTAATGCAAATGGCAACACAAGCTGCTGGCTTATCTATACAAAAC
TCTGTAACCAATCAGCAACAATCTAATATGCTTCATCAGGCATCAACCACTCAAGGTATGAGTATTCTAT
ATTCTGTTGACACGGCAGCTAATGCTCAAGCCATTGGTTCAGTGAACCGTTCTAATGACACAAGCCGTTT
AACTGATGCCCTTGCTGTTATTAAAGCCGCTAAAAATGGTTAATGCTTATTTCGATATGCTAAAATAATG
CCAATCAGATAAATTGGCTAAATTAAAGTATGATAAGCGAAATAAAATCATTTAAAGTAGATAAAAATCA
TCAGAGACGGTTAATTGTTCTCGTGGGGGAAGAAAGCTGGGGTTAGGAAGTATACGTTGATTTGTATTAT
TGAGTTTCTCCTCAACGCATAACGTATTACTTCCTGACCCAACGCTATCGTTTTCCTTATTTTATTTTTT
TATTTTGCTTTTTGATATCAATCCATTTTAACTAGAGCTTCAAACTATGGCAGATAATGCAATAACACCC
AATCTTTATGTGAATCCACAAGTGACCGATTCTGTCACTTCAAATATGATGAATGTTATAGGTATGGCAC
CAGCTCAAGCAATGGGTGTGCTGTATCAAGGCGTTGCTTCAACCGCTAATTTAGCTATTCAAAATGCTCA
ATCAAGCTCTCAACAGTTAAATCAAATCGGTCAAGCCGTCACTTCTGTTGCCTGTGAACGTATTATGAAA
ATGATGGGATAATCTTGTAAATGGCGGATATAGAACATTTCTCAGAAGATATCAATCAACGGATGATGGA
TCCTAAAAATAATGTCGCCTCTCAAGGTGCTTATGATATTGTTTCAATGGCTGCCGCTAGCGCTGTGCAA
AATGAACTGGCTATGCATTCTGGCTTTGAAACAACATCAAATACGGTGCTAGCACTTGCTATGCAAAAAA
TGGCTGAAGCTGCCGCAATCGACAACGAACCTCAAATTAAAATATGGGAAGGAATCATGAAATCCATTAG
CAGTAATCGAGATGCTGAAGTGGCTAATCTCAGTAAATTTAATGAGATGACACAAAACTTAGTGAAAAAC
TTTCCACGAGGCTAACTCGAGCACCACCACCACCACCACTGAGATCCGGCTGCTAACAAAGCCCGAAAGG
AAGCTGAGTTGGCTGCTGCCACCGCTGAGCAATAACTAGCATAACCCCTTGGGGCCTCTAAACGGGTCTT
GAGGGGTTTTTTGCTGAAAGGAGGAACTATATCCGGATTGGCGAATGGG
[124 nt withheld, positions 2220-2343]
C
[91 nt withheld, positions 2345-2435]
A
[49 nt withheld, positions 2437-2485]
CCTTTGACGTTGGAGTCCACGTTCTTT
[37 nt withheld, positions 2513-2549]
ACCCTATCTCGGTCTATTCTTTTGATTTATAAGGGATTTTGCCGATTTCGGCCTATTGGTTAAAAAATGA
GCTGATTTAACAAAAATTTAACGCGAATTTTAAACAAAATATTAACGCTTACAATTTAGGTGGCACTTTT
CGGGGAAAATGTGCGCGGAACCCCTATTTGTTTATTTTTTTCTAAAATACATTCAAAATATGTATCCGCT
CATGAATTAATTTCTTAGAAAAAACTCATCGAGCAATCAAAATGAAAACTGCAATTTTATTCATATCAGG
ATTATCAATACCCATATTTTTTGAAAAAAGCCGTTTCTGTAATGAAGGAGAAAACTCACCGAGGCAGTTC
CATAGGATGGGCAGATCCTGGTATCGGTCTGGCGATTCCCGACTCGTCCAACATCAATACAACTATTAAT
TTCCCCCTCGTCAAAATAAAGGGTATCAGTGAAAATCACCATGAGTGACGACTGAATCCGGTGAAAATGG
CAAAAGTTTTATGCATTTCTTTTTCCAGACTTGGTCACCAGGCCCGGCACATA
